Addgene plasmid #204358: pAAV-hSyn-miniDi-P2A-mCherry
Purpose: AAV vector for miniDi expression under the control of human synapsin promoter
Depositing lab: Masao Doi. Depositing organization: Kyoto University, Graduate School of Pharmaceutical Sciences. Publication: Size-reduced DREADD derivatives for AAV-assisted multimodal chemogenetic control of neuronal activity and behavior. Miyake T, Tanaka K, Inoue Y, Nagai Y, Nishimura R, Seta T, Nakagawa S, Inoue KI, Hasegawa E, Minamimoto T, Doi M. Cell Rep Methods. 2024 Oct 21;4(10):100881. doi: 10.1016/j.crmeth.2024.100881. PubMed 39437713.
Backbone
  Vector backbone: pAAV
  Vector type: AAV
Growth in bacteria
  Bacterial resistance: Ampicillin, 100 μg/mL
  Growth temperature: 37°C
  Growth strain: NEB Stable
  Copy number: High Copy
Gene/Insert
  Gene/Insert name: miniDi-P2A-mCherry (alt name: hM4Di-ICL3_176 DREADD)
  Species: H. sapiens (human)
  Insert size (bp): 1746
  Mutation: The third intracellular loop (ICL3) of hM4Di was substituted with a 5-amino-acid peptide sequence Q-N-T-I-S derived from hGpr176 ICL3.
  Promoter: hSyn
  Tag / fusion protein: mCherry (C terminal on insert)
  Cloning method: Ligation Independent Cloning
  Sequencing primers: 5′ aactccccttcccggccaccttg; 3′ ctatgttgctccttttacgctatg
Resource information
  A portion of this plasmid was derived from a plasmid made by: Addgene (#44362, #135391)
Terms and licenses: Academic/Nonprofit Terms; Industry Terms: Not Available to Industry
How to cite: pAAV-hSyn-miniDi-P2A-mCherry was a gift from Masao Doi (Addgene plasmid # 204358 ; http://n2t.net/addgene:204358 ; RRID:Addgene_204358)
