[The description below was written by a language model from this plasmid's Addgene catalogue record and pLannotate feature annotations shown in this document.]
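Description:
pAAV-hSyn-miniDi-P2A-mCherry is a 6,274-nt AAV transfer plasmid built on a pAAV backbone for neuron-targeted expression of a size-reduced inhibitory chemogenetic receptor. It is propagated in E. coli as a high-copy plasmid through a ColE1/pUC-type origin and is selected with ampicillin via the β-lactamase gene and its promoter. An f1 phage origin is also present, along with short annotated remnants of pBR322 bom and rop sequences. The expression cassette lies between AAV2 inverted terminal repeats, which direct replication and packaging of the intervening DNA into recombinant AAV particles. The downstream ITR is annotated in full, whereas the upstream one is detected only as two short fragments in the sequenced record. A recombination-reduced host strain is recorded, consistent with the repeat-containing nature of ITR plasmids.

The payload is driven by the human synapsin I promoter, which restricts expression to neurons. The 1,746-bp insert encodes miniDi, a derivative of the human M4 muscarinic receptor-based DREADD hM4Di in which the long third intracellular loop has been replaced by a five-residue peptide from the corresponding loop of human Gpr176. The feature table accordingly detects the receptor as a partial CHRM4 match. A P2A self-cleaving peptide links miniDi to mCherry, so a single transcript is expected to yield the receptor and a separate red fluorescent marker for identifying transduced cells. The P2A itself is not annotated, but a short gap between the two coding regions fits it. A WPRE enhances transcript stability and expression, and the human growth hormone polyadenylation signal terminates the message. The shortened receptor frees AAV packaging capacity, and the vector is intended for chemogenetic control of neuronal activity and behaviour.
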