Features (pLannotate 1.2.2; 15 found; start..end, strand, type, name):
     57..917     +  CDS            AmpR: β-lactamase; bla; confers resistance to ampicillin, carbenicillin, and related antibiotics
   1088..1676    +  rep_origin     ori: high-copy-number ColE1/pMB1/pBR322/pUC origin of replication
   1749..1776    +  repeat_region  AAV2 ITR (fragment): inverted terminal repeat of adeno-associated virus serotype 2 inverted
   1805..1832    +  repeat_region  AAV2 ITR (fragment): inverted terminal repeat of adeno-associated virus serotype 2 inverted
   1912..2359    +  promoter       hSyn promoter: human synapsin I promoter; confers neuron-specific expression (Kügler et al., 2003)
   2379..3362    +  CDS            CHRM4 (fragment): ACM4_HUMAN - Experimental evidence at protein level: Swiss-Prot protein existence level 1. The muscarinic acetylcholine receptor mediates various cellular responses, including inhibition of adenylate cyclase, breakdown of phosphoinositides and modulation of potassium channels through the action of G proteins. Primary transducing effect is inhibition of adenylate cyclase. From Homo sapiens (Human).
   3420..4126    +  CDS            mCherry (fragment): monomeric derivative of DsRed fluorescent protein (Shaner et al., 2004) mammalian codon-optimized
   4138..4726    +  misc_feature   WPRE: woodchuck hepatitis virus posttranscriptional regulatory element
   4758..5234    +  polyA_signal   hGH poly(A) signal: human growth hormone polyadenylation signal
   5274..5414    +  repeat_region  AAV2 ITR: inverted terminal repeat of adeno-associated virus serotype 2 inverted
   5419..5470    -  misc_feature   bom (fragment): basis of mobility region from pBR322
   5489..5944    +  rep_origin     f1 ori (sequence partly withheld): f1 bacteriophage origin of replication; arrow indicates direction of (+) strand synthesis
   5945..5994    -  misc_feature   bom (fragment): basis of mobility region from pBR322
   6096..6131    -  CDS            rop (fragment): Rop protein, which maintains plasmids at low copy number; rop
   6226..56      +  promoter       AmpR promoter (across the origin): bla
>Addgene plasmid #204358 | pAAV-hSyn-miniDi-P2A-mCherry | addgene full sequence | sequence record 401494 | Addgene NGS Result
CGCTCATGAGACAATAACCCTGATAAATGCTTCAATAATATTGAAAAAGGAAGAGTATGAGTATTCAACA
TTTCCGTGTCGCCCTTATTCCCTTTTTTGCGGCATTTTGCCTTCCTGTTTTTGCTCACCCAGAAACGCTG
GTGAAAGTAAAAGATGCTGAAGATCAGTTGGGTGCACGAGTGGGTTACATCGAACTGGATCTCAACAGCG
GTAAGATCCTTGAGAGTTTTCGCCCCGAAGAACGTTTTCCAATGATGAGCACTTTTAAAGTTCTGCTATG
TGGCGCGGTATTATCCCGTATTGACGCCGGGCAAGAGCAACTCGGTCGCCGCATACACTATTCTCAGAAT
GACTTGGTTGAGTACTCACCAGTCACAGAAAAGCATCTTACGGATGGCATGACAGTAAGAGAATTATGCA
GTGCTGCCATAACCATGAGTGATAACACTGCGGCCAACTTACTTCTGACAACGATCGGAGGACCGAAGGA
GCTAACCGCTTTTTTGCACAACATGGGGGATCATGTAACTCGCCTTGATCGTTGGGAACCGGAGCTGAAT
GAAGCCATACCAAACGACGAGCGTGACACCACGATGCCTGTAGCAATGGCAACAACGTTGCGCAAACTAT
TAACTGGCGAACTACTTACTCTAGCTTCCCGGCAACAATTAATAGACTGGATGGAGGCGGATAAAGTTGC
AGGACCACTTCTGCGCTCGGCCCTTCCGGCTGGCTGGTTTATTGCTGATAAATCTGGAGCCGGTGAGCGT
GGGTCTCGCGGTATCATTGCAGCACTGGGGCCAGATGGTAAGCCCTCCCGTATCGTAGTTATCTACACGA
CGGGGAGTCAGGCAACTATGGATGAACGAAATAGACAGATCGCTGAGATAGGTGCCTCACTGATTAAGCA
TTGGTAACTGTCAGACCAAGTTTACTCATATATACTTTAGATTGATTTAAAACTTCATTTTTAATTTAAA
AGGATCTAGGTGAAGATCCTTTTTGATAATCTCATGACCAAAATCCCTTAACGTGAGTTTTCGTTCCACT
GAGCGTCAGACCCCGTAGAAAAGATCAAAGGATCTTCTTGAGATCCTTTTTTTCTGCGCGTAATCTGCTG
CTTGCAAACAAAAAAACCACCGCTACCAGCGGTGGTTTGTTTGCCGGATCAAGAGCTACCAACTCTTTTT
CCGAAGGTAACTGGCTTCAGCAGAGCGCAGATACCAAATACTGTTCTTCTAGTGTAGCCGTAGTTAGGCC
ACCACTTCAAGAACTCTGTAGCACCGCCTACATACCTCGCTCTGCTAATCCTGTTACCAGTGGCTGCTGC
CAGTGGCGATAAGTCGTGTCTTACCGGGTTGGACTCAAGACGATAGTTACCGGATAAGGCGCAGCGGTCG
GGCTGAACGGGGGGTTCGTGCACACAGCCCAGCTTGGAGCGAACGACCTACACCGAACTGAGATACCTAC
AGCGTGAGCTATGAGAAAGCGCCACGCTTCCCGAAGGGAGAAAGGCGGACAGGTATCCGGTAAGCGGCAG
GGTCGGAACAGGAGAGCGCACGAGGGAGCTTCCAGGGGGAAACGCCTGGTATCTTTATAGTCCTGTCGGG
TTTCGCCACCTCTGACTTGAGCGTCGATTTTTGTGATGCTCGTCAGGGGGGCGGAGCCTATGGAAAAACG
CCAGCAACGCGGCCTTTTTACGGTTCCTGGCCTTTTGCTGGCCTTTTGCTCACATGTCCTGCAGGCAGCT
GCGCGCTCGCTCGCTCACTGAGGCCGCCCGGGCGTCGGGCGACCTTTGGTCGCCCGGCCTCAGTGAGCGA
GCGAGCGCGCAGAGAGGGAGTGGCCAACTCCATCACTAGGGGTTCCTGCGGCCGCACGCGTGTGTCTAGA
CTGCAGAGGGCCCTGCGTATGAGTGCAAGTGGGTTTTAGGACCAGGATGAGGCGGGGTGGGGGTGCCTAC
CTGACGACCGACCCCGACCCACTGGACAAGCACCCAACCCCCATTCCCCAAATTGCGCATCCCCTATCAG
AGAGGGGGAGGGGAAACAGGATGCGGCGAGGCGCGTGCGCACTGCCAGCTTCAGCACCGCGGACAGTGCC
TTCGCCCCCGCCTGGCGGCGCGCGCCACCGCCGCCTCAGCACTGAAGGCGCGCTGACGTCACTCGCCGGT
CCCCCGCAAACTCCCCTTCCCGGCCACCTTGGTCGCGTCCGCGCCGCCGCCGGCCCAGCCGGACCGCACC
ACGCGAGGCGCGAGATAGGGGGGCACGGGCGCGACCATCTGCGCTGCGGCGCCGGCGACTCAGCGCTGCC
TCAGTCTGCGGTGGGCAGCGGAGGAGTCGTGTCGTGCCTGAGAGCGCAGTCGAGAAGGTACCGCCACCAT
GGCCAACTTCACACCTGTCAATGGCAGCTCGGGCAATCAGTCCGTGCGCCTGGTCACGTCATCATCCCAC
AATCGCTATGAGACGGTGGAAATGGTCTTCATTGCCACAGTGACAGGCTCCCTGAGCCTGGTGACTGTCG
TGGGCAACATCCTGGTGATGCTGTCCATCAAGGTCAACAGGCAGCTGCAGACAGTCAACAACTACTTCCT
CTTCAGCCTGGCGTGTGCTGATCTCATCATAGGCGCCTTCTCCATGAACCTCTACACCGTGTACATCATC
AAGGGCTACTGGCCCCTGGGCGCCGTGGTCTGCGACCTGTGGCTGGCCCTGGACTGCGTGGTGAGCAACG
CCTCCGTCATGAACCTTCTCATCATCAGCTTTGACCGCTACTTCTGCGTCACCAAGCCTCTCACCTACCC
TGCCCGGCGCACCACCAAGATGGCAGGCCTCATGATTGCTGCTGCCTGGGTACTGTCCTTCGTGCTCTGG
GCGCCTGCCATCTTGTTCTGGCAGTTTGTGGTGGGTAAGCGGACGGTGCCCGACAACCAGTGCTTCATCC
AGTTCCTGTCCAACCCAGCAGTGACCTTTGGCACAGCCATTGCTGGCTTCTACCTGCCTGTGGTCATCAT
GACGGTGCTGTACATCCACATCTCCCTGGCCAGTCGCAGCCGAGTCCACAAGCACCGGCCCGAGCAGAAC
ACCATCTCTCGGCAGATGGCGGCCCGGGAGCGCAAAGTGACACGAACGATCTTTGCCATTCTGCTGGCCT
TCATCCTCACCTGGACGCCCTACAACGTCATGGTCCTGGTGAACACCTTCTGCCAGAGCTGCATCCCTGA
CACGGTGTGGTCCATTGGCTACTGGCTCTGCTACGTCAACAGCACCATCAACCCTGCCTGCTATGCTCTG
TGCAACGCCACCTTTAAAAAGACCTTCCGGCACCTGCTGCTGTGCCAGTATCGGAACATCGGCACTGCCA
GGGCCACTAACTTCTCCCTGTTGAAACAAGCAGGGGATGTCGAAGAGAATCCCGGGCCAGTGAGCAAGGG
CGAGGAGGATAACATGGCCATCATCAAGGAGTTCATGCGCTTCAAGGTGCACATGGAGGGCTCCGTGAAC
GGCCACGAGTTCGAGATCGAGGGCGAGGGCGAGGGCCGCCCCTACGAGGGCACCCAGACCGCCAAGCTGA
AGGTGACCAAGGGTGGCCCCCTGCCCTTCGCCTGGGACATCCTGTCCCCTCAGTTCATGTACGGCTCCAA
GGCCTACGTGAAGCACCCCGCCGACATCCCCGACTACTTGAAGCTGTCCTTCCCCGAGGGCTTCAAGTGG
GAGCGCGTGATGAACTTCGAGGACGGCGGCGTGGTGACCGTGACCCAGGACTCCTCCCTGCAGGACGGCG
AGTTCATCTACAAGGTGAAGCTGCGCGGCACCAACTTCCCCTCCGACGGCCCCGTAATGCAGAAGAAGAC
CATGGGCTGGGAGGCCTCCTCCGAGCGGATGTACCCCGAGGACGGCGCCCTGAAGGGCGAGATCAAGCAG
AGGCTGAAGCTGAAGGACGGCGGCCACTACGACGCTGAGGTCAAGACCACCTACAAGGCCAAGAAGCCCG
TGCAGCTGCCCGGCGCCTACAACGTCAACATCAAGTTGGACATCACCTCCCACAACGAGGACTACACCAT
CGTGGAACAGTACGAACGCGCCGAGGGCCGCCACTCCACCGGCGGCATGGACGAGCTGTACAAGTAAGCT
TATCGATAATCAACCTCTGGATTACAAAATTTGTGAAAGATTGACTGGTATTCTTAACTATGTTGCTCCT
TTTACGCTATGTGGATACGCTGCTTTAATGCCTTTGTATCATGCTATTGCTTCCCGTATGGCTTTCATTT
TCTCCTCCTTGTATAAATCCTGGTTGCTGTCTCTTTATGAGGAGTTGTGGCCCGTTGTCAGGCAACGTGG
CGTGGTGTGCACTGTGTTTGCTGACGCAACCCCCACTGGTTGGGGCATTGCCACCACCTGTCAGCTCCTT
TCCGGGACTTTCGCTTTCCCCCTCCCTATTGCCACGGCGGAACTCATCGCCGCCTGCCTTGCCCGCTGCT
GGACAGGGGCTCGGCTGTTGGGCACTGACAATTCCGTGGTGTTGTCGGGGAAATCATCGTCCTTTCCTTG
GCTGCTCGCCTATGTTGCCACCTGGATTCTGCGCGGGACGTCCTTCTGCTACGTCCCTTCGGCCCTCAAT
CCAGCGGACCTTCCTTCCCGCGGCCTGCTGCCGGCTCTGCGGCCTCTTCCGCGTCTTCGCCTTCGCCCTC
AGACGAGTCGGATCTCCCTTTGGGCCGCCTCCCCGCATCGATACCGAGCGCTGCTCGAGAGATCTACGGG
TGGCATCCCTGTGACCCCTCCCCAGTGCCTCTCCTGGCCCTGGAAGTTGCCACTCCAGTGCCCACCAGCC
TTGTCCTAATAAAATTAAGTTGCATCATTTTGTCTGACTAGGTGTCCTTCTATAATATTATGGGGTGGAG
GGGGGTGGTATGGAGCAAGGGGCAAGTTGGGAAGACAACCTGTAGGGCCTGCGGGGTCTATTGGGAACCA
AGCTGGAGTGCAGTGGCACAATCTTGGCTCACTGCAATCTCCGCCTCCTGGGTTCAAGCGATTCTCCTGC
CTCAGCCTCCCGAGTTGTTGGGATTCCAGGCATGCATGACCAGGCTCAGCTAATTTTTGTTTTTTTGGTA
GAGACGGGGTTTCACCATATTGGCCAGGCTGGTCTCCAACTCCTAATCTCAGGTGATCTACCCACCTTGG
CCTCCCAAATTGCTGGGATTACAGGCGTGAACCACTGCTCCCTTCCCTGTCCTTCTGATTTTGTAGGTAA
CCACGTGCGGACCGAGCGGCCGCAGGAACCCCTAGTGATGGAGTTGGCCACTCCCTCTCTGCGCGCTCGC
TCGCTCACTGAGGCCGGGCGACCAAAGGTCGCCCGACGCCCGGGCTTTGCCCGGGCGGCCTCAGTGAGCG
AGCGAGCGCGCAGCTGCCTGCAGGGGCGCCTGATGCGGTATTTTCTCCTTACGCATCTGTGCGGTATTTC
ACACCGCATA
[95 nt withheld, positions 5471-5565]
T
[46 nt withheld, positions 5567-5612]
C
[141 nt withheld, positions 5614-5754]
CCTTTGACGTTGGAGTCCACGTTCTTT
[37 nt withheld, positions 5782-5818]
ACTCTATCTCGGGCTATTCTTTTGATTTATAAGGGATTTTGCCGATTTCGGTCTATTGGTTAAAAAATGA
GCTGATTTAACAAAAATTTAACGCGAATTTTAACAAAATATTAACGTTTACAATTTTATGGTGCACTCTC
AGTACAATCTGCTCTGATGCCGCATAGTTAAGCCAGCCCCGACACCCGCCAACACCCGCTGACGCGCCCT
GACGGGCTTGTCTGCTCCCGGCATCCGCTTACAGACAAGCTGTGACCGTCTCCGGGAGCTGCATGTGTCA
GAGGTTTTCACCGTCATCACCGAAACGCGCGAGACGAAAGGGCCTCGTGATACGCCTATTTTTATAGGTT
AATGTCATGATAATAATGGTTTCTTAGACGTCAGGTGGCACTTTTCGGGGAAATGTGCGCGGAACCCCTA
TTTGTTTATTTTTCTAAATACATTCAAATATGTATC
